LOCUS       Exported 6764 bp ds-DNA circular SYN 12-MAY-2021
DEFINITION  Baculovirus expression for structure determination; may not be full
            ORF.
ACCESSION   .
VERSION     .
KEYWORDS    ANO10 (TMEM16KA-c001)
SOURCE      synthetic DNA construct
  ORGANISM  synthetic DNA construct
REFERENCE   1 (bases 1 to 6764)
  TITLE     SGC Oxford April 2018 plasmids
REFERENCE   2 (bases 1 to 6764)
  AUTHORS   .
  TITLE     Direct Submission
  JOURNAL   Exported May 12, 2021 from SnapGene Server 1.1.58
            http://www.snapgene.com
FEATURES             Location/Qualifiers
     source          1..6764
                     /organism="synthetic DNA construct"
                     /mol_type="other DNA"
     promoter        126..217
                     /gene="polh from Autographa californica"
                     /label=polyhedrin promoter
                     /note="promoter for the baculovirus polyhedrin gene"
     primer_bind     142..159
                     /label=Polyhedrin-F
                     /note="Polyhedrin promoter, forward primer"
     CDS             2263..2283
                     /codon_start=1
                     /product="tobacco etch virus (TEV) protease recognition and
                     cleavage site"
                     /label=TEV site
                     /translation="ENLYFQS"
     CDS             2284..2313
                     /codon_start=1
                     /product="10xHis affinity tag"
                     /label=10xHis
                     /translation="HHHHHHHHHH"
     CDS             2314..2337
                     /codon_start=1
                     /product="FLAG(R) epitope tag, followed by an enterokinase
                     cleavage site"
                     /label=FLAG
                     /translation="DYKDDDDK"
     polyA_signal    2495..2629
                     /label=SV40 poly(A) signal
                     /note="SV40 polyadenylation signal"
     primer_bind     complement(2532..2551)
                     /label=SV40pA-R
                     /note="SV40 polyA, reverse primer"
     primer_bind     2586..2605
                     /label=EBV-rev
                     /note="SV40 polyA terminator, reverse primer"
     mobile_element  2658..2823
                     /mobile_element_type="transposon:Tn7"
                     /note="mini-Tn7 element (left end of the Tn7 transposon)"
     rep_origin      3007..3461
                     /direction=RIGHT
                     /label=f1 ori
                     /note="f1 bacteriophage origin of replication; arrow
                     indicates direction of (+) strand synthesis"
     primer_bind     complement(3094..3113)
                     /label=F1ori-R
                     /note="F1 origin, reverse primer"
     primer_bind     3303..3324
                     /label=F1ori-F
                     /note="F1 origin, forward primer"
     promoter        3487..3591
                     /gene="bla"
                     /label=AmpR promoter
     CDS             3592..4452
                     /codon_start=1
                     /gene="bla"
                     /product="beta-lactamase"
                     /label=AmpR
                     /note="confers resistance to ampicillin, carbenicillin, and
                     related antibiotics"
                     /translation="MSIQHFRVALIPFFAAFCLPVFAHPETLVKVKDAEDQLGARVGYI
                     ELDLNSGKILESFRPEERFPMMSTFKVLLCGAVLSRIDAGQEQLGRRIHYSQNDLVEYS
                     PVTEKHLTDGMTVRELCSAAITMSDNTAANLLLTTIGGPKELTAFLHNMGDHVTRLDRW
                     EPELNEAIPNDERDTTMPVAMATTLRKLLTGELLTLASRQQLIDWMEADKVAGPLLRSA
                     LPAGWFIADKSGAGERGSRGIIAALGPDGKPSRIVVIYTTGSQATMDERNRQIAEIGAS
                     LIKHW"
     primer_bind     complement(3810..3829)
                     /label=Amp-R
                     /note="Ampicillin resistance gene, reverse primer"
     rep_origin      4623..5211
                     /direction=RIGHT
                     /label=ori
                     /note="high-copy-number ColE1/pMB1/pBR322/pUC origin of
                     replication"
     primer_bind     5112..5131
                     /label=pBR322ori-F
                     /note="pBR322 origin, forward primer"
     primer_bind     5365..5382
                     /label=L4440
                     /note="L4440 vector, forward primer"
     mobile_element  5516..5740
                     /mobile_element_type="transposon:Tn7"
                     /note="mini-Tn7 element (right end of the Tn7 transposon)"
     promoter        complement(6510..6538)
                     /gene="intI1 (promoter lies within the coding sequence)"
                     /label=Pc promoter
                     /note="class 1 integron promoter"
ORIGIN
        1 gtggtgctga ccccggatga agtggttcgc atcctcggtt ttctggaagg cgagcatcgt
       61 ttgttcgccc aggactctag ctatagttct agtggttggc tacgtatact ccggaatatt
      121 aatagatcat ggagataatt aaaatgataa ccatctcgca aataaataag tattttactg
      181 ttttcgtaac agttttgtaa taaaaaaacc tataaatatt ccggattatt cataccgtcc
      241 caccatcggg cgcggatcta cttaagaagg agatatacta tgaaagtgac gttatcagct
      301 ttggatactt ctgagagttc tttcacacct ttggtggtca tagaacttgc tcaggatgtc
      361 aaagaagaaa ccaaagaatg gctgaaaaac agaattatag ctaaaaaaaa agatggaggt
      421 gcccagttgt tgtttagacc attgttaaat aaatatgaac aagaaacact agaaaatcag
      481 aacttatatc ttgttggtgc ctccaagatt agaatgttac taggggcaga agcagtggga
      541 ttggtaaaag agtgcaatga taacaccatg agagccttca catacagaac cagacagaac
      601 ttcaaaggtt ttgatgataa caatgatgat ttcctgacaa tggcagaatg tcaattcatt
      661 atcaaacatg aacttgaaaa tcttagagct aaagatgaaa aaatgatccc tggttaccct
      721 caggcaaagt tgtatccagg aaaatcattg ttgagaagat tgctcacgtc tggcatcgtg
      781 attcaggtgt ttccactgca tgacagtgaa gccctgaaga agcttgagga cacctggtac
      841 actcggtttg ctttgaagta tcagcccata gacagtattc gtggctactt tggggaaaca
      901 attgctctgt actttggatt tttggagtat ttcacttttg cattaatccc catggctgtc
      961 attgggttac cttactactt gtttgtgtgg gaagactatg acaagtacgt gatctttgcc
     1021 tcgttcaacc tcatctggtc cacggtgatt ctggaactgt ggaagcgtgg ctgtgccaac
     1081 atgacctaca ggtgggggac actgctcatg aagagaaagt ttgaggagcc ccggccagga
     1141 tttcatggtg tcttgggtat caattccatc actgggaagg aggagcctct gtaccccagc
     1201 tacaagagac agttgcgcat ttacctggtc tccctgccat tcgtgtgcct ctgcctctat
     1261 ttctcactgt atgtcatgat gatttacttc gacatggagg tttgggcctt gggtctacat
     1321 gagaacagcg ggtctgagtg gaccagtgtc ctgttgtatg tgcccagcat catctatgcc
     1381 attgtgattg agatcatgaa tcgtctctat cgatatgctg ccgagttttt aacttcatgg
     1441 gagaatcaca gattggaatc tgcctatcag aaccatctaa ttctgaaagt tttagtgttc
     1501 aacttcctca attgctttgc ctcactcttc tatattgcct ttgtcttgaa agatatgaag
     1561 cttttgcgcc agagcttggc cactctccta attacctccc agatcctcaa ccaaattatg
     1621 gaatcttttc ttccttattg gctccaaagg aagcatggtg tgcgggtgaa gaggaaggtg
     1681 caggctttaa aggcagacat tgatgctaca ttatatgaac aagtcatcct ggaaaaagaa
     1741 atgggaactt atttgggcac ctttgatgat tacttggagt tattcctgca gtttggttat
     1801 gtgagccttt tctcctgtgt ttacccatta gcagctgcct ttgctgtgtt aaataacttc
     1861 actgaagtaa attcagatgc cttaaaaatg tgcagggtct tcaaacgtcc attctcagaa
     1921 ccttcagcca atattggtgt gtggcagttg gcttttgaaa cgatgagtgt tatatctgtg
     1981 gtcactaact gtgcgctgat tggaatgtca ccacaagtga atgcagtctt tccagaatca
     2041 aaagcagacc tcattttgat tgtagtagca gtggagcacg cactcctggc tttaaagttt
     2101 atacttgcat ttgccatacc tgataagcca cggcatatcc agatgaaact agccagactg
     2161 gaatttgagt ctttggaggc actcaagcag cagcaaatga agctcgtgac cgagaacctg
     2221 aaggaggaac caatggaaag cgggaaggag aaggcaaccg cagagaacct ctacttccaa
     2281 tcgcaccatc atcaccatca ccatcaccac catgattaca aggatgacga cgataagtga
     2341 ggatccgaat tcgagctccg tcgacaagct tgtcgagaag tactagagga tcataatcag
     2401 ccataccaca tttgtagagg ttttacttgc tttaaaaaac ctcccacacc tccccctgaa
     2461 cctgaaacat aaaatgaatg caattgttgt tgttaacttg tttattgcag cttataatgg
     2521 ttacaaataa agcaatagca tcacaaattt cacaaataaa gcattttttt cactgcattc
     2581 tagttgtggt ttgtccaaac tcatcaatgt atcttatcat gtctggatct gatcactgct
     2641 tgagcctagg agatccgaac cagataagtg aaatctagtt ccaaactatt ttgtcatttt
     2701 taattttcgt attagcttac gacgctacac ccagttccca tctattttgt cactcttccc
     2761 taaataatcc ttaaaaactc catttccacc cctcccagtt cccaactatt ttgtccgccc
     2821 acagcggggc atttttcttc ctgttatgtt tttaatcaaa catcctgcca actccatgtg
     2881 acaaaccgtc atcttcggct actttttctc tgtcacagaa tgaaaatttt tctgtcatct
     2941 cttcgttatt aatgtttgta attgactgaa tatcaacgct tatttgcagc ctgaatggcg
     3001 aatgggnnnn nnnnnnnnnn nnnnnnnnnn nnnnnnnnnn nnnnnnnnnn nnnnnnnnnn
     3061 nnnnnnnnnn nnnnnnnnnn nnnnnnnnnn nnnnnnnnnn nnnnnnnnnn nnnnnnnnnn
     3121 nnnnnnnnnn cnnnnnnnnn nnnnnnnnnn nnnnnnnnnn nnnnnnnnnn nnnnnnnnnn
     3181 nnnnnnnnnn nnnnnnnnnn nnnnnnnnnn nnnnnnnnnn nnannnnnnn nnnnnnnnnn
     3241 nnnnnnnnnn nnnnnnnnnn nnnnnnnnnn nncctttgac gttggagtcc acgttcttaa
     3301 tagtggactc ttgttccaaa ctggaacaac actcaaccct atctcggtct attcttttga
     3361 tttataaggg attttgccga tttcggccta ttggttaaaa aatgagctga tttaacaaaa
     3421 atttaacgcg aattttaaca aaatattaac gcttacaatt taggtggcac ttttcgggga
     3481 aatgtgcgcg gaacccctat ttgtttattt ttctaaatac attcaaatat gtatccgctc
     3541 atgagacaat aaccctgata aatgcttcaa taatattgaa aaaggaagag tatgagtatt
     3601 caacatttcc gtgtcgccct tattcccttt tttgcggcat tttgccttcc tgtttttgct
     3661 cacccagaaa cgctggtgaa agtaaaagat gctgaagatc agttgggtgc acgagtgggt
     3721 tacatcgaac tggatctcaa cagcggtaag atccttgaga gttttcgccc cgaagaacgt
     3781 tttccaatga tgagcacttt taaagttctg ctatgtggcg cggtattatc ccgtattgac
     3841 gccgggcaag agcaactcgg tcgccgcata cactattctc agaatgactt ggttgagtac
     3901 tcaccagtca cagaaaagca tcttacggat ggcatgacag taagagaatt atgcagtgct
     3961 gccataacca tgagtgataa cactgcggcc aacttacttc tgacaacgat cggaggaccg
     4021 aaggagctaa ccgctttttt gcacaacatg ggggatcatg taactcgcct tgatcgttgg
     4081 gaaccggagc tgaatgaagc cataccaaac gacgagcgtg acaccacgat gcctgtagca
     4141 atggcaacaa cgttgcgcaa actattaact ggcgaactac ttactctagc ttcccggcaa
     4201 caattaatag actggatgga ggcggataaa gttgcaggac cacttctgcg ctcggccctt
     4261 ccggctggct ggtttattgc tgataaatct ggagccggtg agcgtgggtc tcgcggtatc
     4321 attgcagcac tggggccaga tggtaagccc tcccgtatcg tagttatcta cacgacgggg
     4381 agtcaggcaa ctatggatga acgaaataga cagatcgctg agataggtgc ctcactgatt
     4441 aagcattggt aactgtcaga ccaagtttac tcatatatac tttagattga tttaaaactt
     4501 catttttaat ttaaaaggat ctaggtgaag atcctttttg ataatctcat gaccaaaatc
     4561 ccttaacgtg agttttcgtt ccactgagcg tcagaccccg tagaaaagat caaaggatct
     4621 tcttgagatc ctttttttct gcgcgtaatc tgctgcttgc aaacaaaaaa accaccgcta
     4681 ccagcggtgg tttgtttgcc ggatcaagag ctaccaactc tttttccgaa ggtaactggc
     4741 ttcagcagag cgcagatacc aaatactgtt cttctagtgt agccgtagtt aggccaccac
     4801 ttcaagaact ctgtagcacc gcctacatac ctcgctctgc taatcctgtt accagtggct
     4861 gctgccagtg gcgataagtc gtgtcttacc gggttggact caagacgata gttaccggat
     4921 aaggcgcagc ggtcgggctg aacggggggt tcgtgcacac agcccagctt ggagcgaacg
     4981 acctacaccg aactgagata cctacagcgt gagctatgag aaagcgccac gcttcccgaa
     5041 gggagaaagg cggacaggta tccggtaagc ggcagggtcg gaacaggaga gcgcacgagg
     5101 gagcttccag ggggaaacgc ctggtatctt tatagtcctg tcgggtttcg ccacctctga
     5161 cttgagcgtc gatttttgtg atgctcgtca ggggggcgga gcctatggaa aaacgccagc
     5221 aacgcggcct ttttacggtt cctggccttt tgctggcctt ttgctcacat gttctttcct
     5281 gcgttatccc ctgattctgt ggataaccgt attaccgcct ttgagtgagc tgataccgct
     5341 cgccgcagcc gaacgaccga gcgcagcgag tcagtgagcg aggaagcgga agagcgcctg
     5401 atgcggtatt ttctccttac gcatctgtgc ggtatttcac accgcataga ccagccgcgt
     5461 aacctggcaa aatcggttac ggttgagtaa taaatggatg ccctgcgtaa gcgggtgtgg
     5521 gcggacaata aagtcttaaa ctgaacaaaa tagatctaaa ctatgacaat aaagtcttaa
     5581 actagacaga atagttgtaa actgaaatca gtccagttat gctgtgaaaa agcatactgg
     5641 acttttgtta tggctaaagc aaactcttca ttttctgaag tgcaaattgc ccgtcgtatt
     5701 aaagaggggc gtggccaagg gcatggtaaa gactatattc gcggcgttgt gacaatttac
     5761 cgaacaactc cgcggccggg aagccgatct cggcttgaac gaattgttag gtggcggtac
     5821 ttgggtcgat atcaaagtgc atcacttctt cccgtatgcc caactttgta tagagagcca
     5881 ctgcgggatc gtcaccgtaa tctgcttgca cgtagatcac ataagcacca agcgcgttgg
     5941 cctcatgctt gaggagattg atgagcgcgg tggcaatgcc ctgcctccgg tgctcgccgg
     6001 agactgcgag atcatagata tagatctcac tacgcggctg ctcaaacttg ggcagaacgt
     6061 aagccgcgag agcgccaaca accgcttctt ggtcgaaggc agcaagcgcg atgaatgtct
     6121 tactacggag caagttcccg aggtaatcgg agtccggctg atgttgggag taggtggcta
     6181 cgtctccgaa ctcacgaccg aaaagatcaa gagcagcccg catggatttg acttggtcag
     6241 ggccgagcct acatgtgcga atgatgccca tacttgagcc acctaacttt gttttagggc
     6301 gactgccctg ctgcgtaaca tcgttgctgc tccataacat caaacatcga cccacggcgt
     6361 aacgcgcttg ctgcttggat gcccgaggca tagactgtac aaaaaaacag tcataacaag
     6421 ccatgaaaac cgccactgcg ccgttaccac cgctgcgttc ggtcaaggtt ctggaccagt
     6481 tgcgtgagcg catacgctac ttgcattaca gtttacgaac cgaacaggct tatgtcaact
     6541 gggttcgtgc cttcatccgt ttccacggtg tgcgtcaccc ggcaaccttg ggcagcagcg
     6601 aagtcgaggc atttctgtcc tggctggcga acgagcgcaa ggtttcggtc tccacgcatc
     6661 gtcaggcatt ggcggccttg ctgttcttct acggcaaggt gctgtgcacg gatctgccct
     6721 ggcttcagga gatcggaaga cctcggccgt cgcggcgctt gccg
//
