[The description below was written by a language model from this plasmid's Addgene catalogue record and the feature table of its GenBank file.]
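Description:
ANO10 (TMEM16KA-c001) is a 6,764 bp insect-expression donor plasmid built on the pFB-CT10HF-LIC backbone, a pFastBac-style vector adapted for ligation-independent cloning. It carries a human ANO10 (anoctamin 10, TMEM16K) coding sequence intended for baculovirus-driven production of the protein for structure determination. The record cautions that the insert may not be the full open reading frame. The insert itself is not annotated in the feature table, but it presumably occupies the gap between the polyhedrin promoter and the C-terminal tag block. In bacteria the plasmid is maintained at high copy through a ColE1/pUC-type origin and selected with ampicillin via the bla gene. An f1 phage origin is also present.

Expression is controlled by the very late, strong polyhedrin promoter from Autographa californica nucleopolyhedrovirus and terminated by an SV40 polyadenylation signal. The insert is fused at its C terminus to a TEV protease recognition site followed by a 10xHis tag and a FLAG epitope, which allows affinity purification and detection, with subsequent removal of both tags by TEV cleavage. The expression cassette lies between the left and right ends of a mini-Tn7 element, the arrangement used to transpose a cassette into a baculovirus bacmid in a suitable E. coli host and so generate recombinant virus. A class 1 integron Pc promoter is annotated within the same Tn7-bounded region, but the table annotates no marker gene downstream of it. The depositor recommends Sf9 cells for expression and links the construct to a deposited protein structure, consistent with its use in producing this membrane protein for structural studies.
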