Addgene plasmid #110267: ANO10 (TMEM16KA-c001)
Purpose: Baculovirus expression for structure determination; may not be full ORF
Depositing lab: Nicola Burgess-Brown. Depositing organization: University of Oxford.
Backbone
  Vector backbone: pFB-CT10HF-LIC
  Backbone manufacturer: Nicola Burgess-Brown (Addgene plasmid # 39191)
  Vector type: Insect Expression
Growth in bacteria
  Bacterial resistance: Ampicillin, 100 μg/mL
  Growth temperature: 37°C
  Growth strain: DH5alpha
  Copy number: High Copy
Gene/Insert
  Gene/Insert name: TMEM16K (alt name: anoctamin 10)
  Species: H. sapiens (human)
  Entrez Gene: ANO10 (a.k.a. SCAR10, TMEM16K)
  Promoter: polyhedrin promoter
  Tag / fusion protein: TEV-His10-Flag (C terminal on insert)
  Cloning method: Ligation Independent Cloning
Terms and licenses: Academic/Nonprofit Terms; Industry Terms: Not Available to Industry
Depositor comments: Use SF9 cells for expression. 5OC9: https://www.thesgc.org/structures/5OC9.
How to cite: ANO10 (TMEM16KA-c001) was a gift from Nicola Burgess-Brown (Addgene plasmid # 110267 ; http://n2t.net/addgene:110267 ; RRID:Addgene_110267)
