>Addgene plasmid #110267 | ANO10 (TMEM16KA-c001) | depositor partial sequence | sequence record 207541 | Insert Sequence
ATGAAAGTGACGTTATCAGCTTTGGATACTTCTGAGAGTTCTTTCACACCTTTGGTGGTCATAGAACTTG
CTCAGGATGTCAAAGAAGAAACCAAAGAATGGCTGAAAAACAGAATTATAGCTAAAAAAAAAGATGGAGG
TGCCCAGTTGTTGTTTAGACCATTGTTAAATAAATATGAACAAGAAACACTAGAAAATCAGAACTTATAT
CTTGTTGGTGCCTCCAAGATTAGAATGTTACTAGGGGCAGAAGCAGTGGGATTGGTAAAAGAGTGCAATG
ATAACACCATGAGAGCCTTCACATACAGAACCAGACAGAACTTCAAAGGTTTTGATGATAACAATGATGA
TTTCCTGACAATGGCAGAATGTCAATTCATTATCAAACATGAACTTGAAAATCTTAGAGCTAAAGATGAA
AAAATGATCCCTGGTTACCCTCAGGCAAAGTTGTATCCAGGAAAATCATTGTTGAGAAGATTGCTCACGT
CTGGCATCGTGATTCAGGTGTTTCCACTGCATGACAGTGAAGCCCTGAAGAAGCTTGAGGACACCTGGTA
CACTCGGTTTGCTTTGAAGTATCAGCCCATAGACAGTATTCGTGGCTACTTTGGGGAAACAATTGCTCTG
TACTTTGGATTTTTGGAGTATTTCACTTTTGCATTAATCCCCATGGCTGTCATTGGGTTACCTTACTACT
TGTTTGTGTGGGAAGACTATGACAAGTACGTGATCTTTGCCTCGTTCAACCTCATCTGGTCCACGGTGAT
TCTGGAACTGTGGAAGCGTGGCTGTGCCAACATGACCTACAGGTGGGGGACACTGCTCATGAAGAGAAAG
TTTGAGGAGCCCCGGCCAGGATTTCATGGTGTCTTGGGTATCAATTCCATCACTGGGAAGGAGGAGCCTC
TGTACCCCAGCTACAAGAGACAGTTGCGCATTTACCTGGTCTCCCTGCCATTCGTGTGCCTCTGCCTCTA
TTTCTCACTGTATGTCATGATGATTTACTTCGACATGGAGGTTTGGGCCTTGGGTCTACATGAGAACAGC
GGGTCTGAGTGGACCAGTGTCCTGTTGTATGTGCCCAGCATCATCTATGCCATTGTGATTGAGATCATGA
ATCGTCTCTATCGATATGCTGCCGAGTTTTTAACTTCATGGGAGAATCACAGATTGGAATCTGCCTATCA
GAACCATCTAATTCTGAAAGTTTTAGTGTTCAACTTCCTCAATTGCTTTGCCTCACTCTTCTATATTGCC
TTTGTCTTGAAAGATATGAAGCTTTTGCGCCAGAGCTTGGCCACTCTCCTAATTACCTCCCAGATCCTCA
ACCAAATTATGGAATCTTTTCTTCCTTATTGGCTCCAAAGGAAGCATGGTGTGCGGGTGAAGAGGAAGGT
GCAGGCTTTAAAGGCAGACATTGATGCTACATTATATGAACAAGTCATCCTGGAAAAAGAAATGGGAACT
TATTTGGGCACCTTTGATGATTACTTGGAGTTATTCCTGCAGTTTGGTTATGTGAGCCTTTTCTCCTGTG
TTTACCCATTAGCAGCTGCCTTTGCTGTGTTAAATAACTTCACTGAAGTAAATTCAGATGCCTTAAAAAT
GTGCAGGGTCTTCAAACGTCCATTCTCAGAACCTTCAGCCAATATTGGTGTGTGGCAGTTGGCTTTTGAA
ACGATGAGTGTTATATCTGTGGTCACTAACTGTGCGCTGATTGGAATGTCACCACAAGTGAATGCAGTCT
TTCCAGAATCAAAAGCAGACCTCATTTTGATTGTAGTAGCAGTGGAGCACGCACTCCTGGCTTTAAAGTT
TATACTTGCATTTGCCATACCTGATAAGCCACGGCATATCCAGATGAAACTAGCCAGACTGGAATTTGAG
TCTTTGGAGGCACTCAAGCAGCAGCAAATGAAGCTCGTGACCGAGAACCTGAAGGAGGAACCAATGGAAA
GCGGGAAGGAGAAGGCAACCGCAGAGAACCTCTACTTCCAATCGCACCATCATCACCATCACCATCACCA
CCATGATTACAAGGATGACGACGATAAGTGAGGATCC
